Addgene plasmid #172306: pIVTR(T7A)-K3
Purpose: In vitro transcription of K3
Depositing lab: Patrik Verstreken. Depositing organization: Vlaams Instituut voor Biotechnologie (VIB, vzw).
Backbone
  Vector backbone: pIVTR
  Backbone size w/o insert (bp): 2074
  Vector type: Other
Growth in bacteria
  Bacterial resistance: Ampicillin, 100 μg/mL
  Growth temperature: 37°C
  Growth strain: DH5alpha
  Copy number: High Copy
Gene/Insert
  Gene/Insert name: K3
  Species: Other
  Insert size (bp): 270
  Promoter: T7 promoter A-initiating
  Cloning method: Gibson Cloning
Terms and licenses: Academic/Nonprofit Terms; Industry Terms: Not Available to Industry
How to cite: pIVTR(T7A)-K3 was a gift from Patrik Verstreken (Addgene plasmid # 172306 ; http://n2t.net/addgene:172306 ; RRID:Addgene_172306)
