[The description below was written by a language model from this plasmid's Addgene catalogue record and pLannotate feature annotations shown in this document.]
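Description:
pIVTR(T7A)-K3 is a small (about 2.3 kb) bacterial plasmid that serves as a template for in vitro transcription of mRNA encoding K3. It is built on the compact pIVTR backbone, which carries little beyond what is needed for propagation in E. coli: a high-copy ColE1/pUC-type origin of replication and a β-lactamase gene with its own promoter for ampicillin selection. It has no mammalian promoter or other elements for direct expression in cells. The catalogue lists the vector type simply as "Other".

The transcription unit starts with a bacteriophage T7 RNA polymerase promoter, described in the record as an A-initiating variant. Transcripts therefore begin with adenosine rather than the usual guanosine. Such a design is commonly chosen for compatibility with certain co-transcriptional capping reagents, although the record does not state the reason. Downstream, between remnants of a pUC-type multiple cloning site, lies the roughly 270 bp insert, introduced by Gibson assembly. The annotation matches it to the K3 protein of vaccinia virus (Copenhagen strain). K3 is a viral mimic of eIF2α that acts as a pseudosubstrate for the kinase PKR. It thereby blocks eIF2α phosphorylation and the shutoff of host protein synthesis. The coding sequence is followed by a fragment annotated as human β-globin polyadenylation signal sequence, which probably serves as a 3′ untranslated region in the transcript.

The stated purpose is in vitro transcription of K3. The record does not describe downstream applications, but K3 mRNA of this kind is typically co-delivered with other synthetic RNAs to dampen PKR-mediated translational repression in transfected cells.
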