Features (pLannotate 1.2.2; 8 found; start..end, strand, type, name):
    125..713     -  rep_origin     ori: high-copy-number ColE1/pMB1/pBR322/pUC origin of replication
    884..1744    -  CDS            AmpR: β-lactamase; bla; confers resistance to ampicillin, carbenicillin, and related antibiotics
   1745..1849    -  promoter       AmpR promoter: bla
   1881..1897    +  promoter       T7 promoter (fragment): promoter for bacteriophage T7 RNA polymerase
   1945..1981    +  misc_feature   MCS (fragment): pUC18/19 multiple cloning site
   1987..2250    +  CDS            K3_VACCC: Experimental evidence at protein level: Swiss-Prot protein existence level 1. Viral mimic of eIF-2-alpha that acts as a pseudosubstrate for EIF2AK2/PKR kinase. Inhibits therefore eIF-2-alpha phosphorylation by host EIF2AK2/PKR kinase and prevents protein synthesis shutoff (By similarity). From Vaccinia virus (strain Copenhagen) (VACV).
   2254..2274    +  misc_feature   MCS (fragment): pUC18/19 multiple cloning site
   2275..61      +  polyA_signal   β-globin poly(A) (fragment) (across the origin): human β-globin polyadenylation signal
>Addgene plasmid #172306 | pIVTR(T7A)-K3 | addgene full sequence | sequence record 340446 | Addgene NGS Result
ATTATGAAGGGCCTTGAGCATCTGGATTCTGCCTAATAAAAAACATTTATTTTCATTGCAAAACCATGGG
AGCAAAAGGCCAGCAAAAGGCCAGGAACCGTAAAAAGGCCGCGTTGCTGGCGTTTTTCCATAGGCTCCGC
CCCCCTGACGAGCATCACAAAAATCGACGCTCAAGTCAGAGGTGGCGAAACCCGACAGGACTATAAAGAT
ACCAGGCGTTTCCCCCTGGAAGCTCCCTCGTGCGCTCTCCTGTTCCGACCCTGCCGCTTACCGGATACCT
GTCCGCCTTTCTCCCTTCGGGAAGCGTGGCGCTTTCTCATAGCTCACGCTGTAGGTATCTCAGTTCGGTG
TAGGTCGTTCGCTCCAAGCTGGGCTGTGTGCACGAACCCCCCGTTCAGCCCGACCGCTGCGCCTTATCCG
GTAACTATCGTCTTGAGTCCAACCCGGTAAGACACGACTTATCGCCACTGGCAGCAGCCACTGGTAACAG
GATTAGCAGAGCGAGGTATGTAGGCGGTGCTACAGAGTTCTTGAAGTGGTGGCCTAACTACGGCTACACT
AGAAGAACAGTATTTGGTATCTGCGCTCTGCTGAAGCCAGTTACCTTCGGAAAAAGAGTTGGTAGCTCTT
GATCCGGCAAACAAACCACCGCTGGTAGCGGTGGTTTTTTTGTTTGCAAGCAGCAGATTACGCGCAGAAA
AAAAGGATCTCAAGAAGATCCTTTGATCTTTTCTACGGGGTCTGACGCTCAGTGGAACGAAAACTCACGT
TAAGGGATTTTGGTCATGAGATTATCAAAAAGGATCTTCACCTAGATCCTTTTAAATTAAAAATGAAGTT
TTAAATCAATCTAAAGTATATATGAGTAAACTTGGTCTGACAGTTACCAATGCTTAATCAGTGAGGCACC
TATCTCAGCGATCTGTCTATTTCGTTCATCCATAGTTGCCTGACTCCCCGTCGTGTAGATAACTACGATA
CGGGAGGGCTTACCATCTGGCCCCAGTGCTGCAATGATACCGCGAGACCCACGCTCACCGGCTCCAGATT
TATCAGCAATAAACCAGCCAGCCGGAAGGGCCGAGCGCAGAAGTGGTCCTGCAACTTTATCCGCCTCCAT
CCAGTCTATTAATTGTTGCCGGGAAGCTAGAGTAAGTAGTTCGCCAGTTAATAGTTTGCGCAACGTTGTT
GCCATTGCTACAGGCATCGTGGTGTCACGCTCGTCGTTTGGTATGGCTTCATTCAGCTCCGGTTCCCAAC
GATCAAGGCGAGTTACATGATCCCCCATGTTGTGCAAAAAAGCGGTTAGCTCCTTCGGTCCTCCGATCGT
TGTCAGAAGTAAGTTGGCCGCAGTGTTATCACTCATGGTTATGGCAGCACTGCATAATTCTCTTACTGTC
ATGCCATCCGTAAGATGCTTTTCTGTGACTGGTGAGTACTCAACCAAGTCATTCTGAGAATAGTGTATGC
GGCGACCGAGTTGCTCTTGCCCGGCGTCAATACGGGATAATACCGCGCCACATAGCAGAACTTTAAAAGT
GCTCATCATTGGAAAACGTTCTTCGGGGCGAAAACTCTCAAGGATCTTACCGCTGTTGAGATCCAGTTCG
ATGTAACCCACTCGTGCACCCAACTGATCTTCAGCATCTTTTACTTTCACCAGCGTTTCTGGGTGAGCAA
AAACAGGAAGGCAAAATGCCGCAAAAAAGGGAATAAGGGCGACACGGAAATGTTGAATACTCATACTCTT
CCTTTTTCAATATTATTGAAGCATTTATCAGGGTTATTGTCTCATGAGCGGATACATATTTGAATGTATT
TAGAAAAATAAACAAATAGGGGTTCCGCGCACATTTCCCCGAAAAGTGCCACCTGACGTCTAATACGACT
CACTATAAGGACATTTGCTTCTGACACAACTGTGTTCACTAGCAACCTCAAACAGAATTCGAGCTCGGTA
CCCGGGGATCCTCTAGAGTCGCCACCATGCTTGCCTTCTGCTACTCTCTTCCTAATGCAGGAGATGTGAT
AAAGGGAAGGGTTTACGAAAAAGACTACGCGCTCTATATCTACTTGTTTGACTATCCACATAGTGAAGCT
ATTTTGGCAGAGTCAGTCAAGATGCATATGGATCGCTATGTCGAGTATCGCGATAAATTGGTCGGGAAGA
CAGTCAAAGTCAAGGTTATCCGGGTAGACTATACTAAGGGATATATAGATGTGAACTACAAGAGAATGTG
TAGACACCAGTGAGACCTGCAGGCATGCAAGCTTGCTCGCTTTCTTGCTGTCCAATTTCTATTAAAGGTT
CCTTTGTTCCCTAAGTCCAACTACTAAACTGGGGGAT
